>Addgene plasmid #202480 | pSMART-HCKan-yibDp-VHH-Re5D06 | addgene full sequence | sequence record 430939 | Addgene NGS Result
GACGAATTCTCTAGATATCGCTCAATACTGACCATTTAAATCATACCTGACCTCCATAGCAGAAAGTCAA
AAGCCTCCGACCGGAGGCTTTTGACTTGATCGGCACGTAAGAGGTTCCAACTTTCACCATAATGAAATAA
GATCACTACCGGGCGTATTTTTTGAGTTATCGAGATTTTCAGGAGCTAAGGAAGCTAAAATGAGCCATAT
TCAACGGGAAACGTCTTGCTCGAGGCCGCGATTAAATTCCAACATGGATGCTGATTTATATGGGTATAAA
TGGGCTCGCGATAATGTCGGGCAATCAGGTGCGACAATCTATCGATTGTATGGGAAGCCCGATGCGCCAG
AGTTGTTTCTGAAACATGGCAAAGGTAGCGTTGCCAATGATGTTACAGATGAGATGGTCAGGCTAAACTG
GCTGACGGAATTTATGCCTCTTCCGACCATCAAGCATTTTATCCGTACTCCTGATGATGCATGGTTACTC
ACCACTGCGATCCCAGGGAAAACAGCATTCCAGGTATTAGAAGAATATCCTGATTCAGGTGAAAATATTG
TTGATGCGCTGGCAGTGTTCCTGCGCCGGTTGCATTCGATTCCTGTTTGTAATTGTCCTTTTAACGGCGA
TCGCGTATTTCGTCTCGCTCAGGCGCAATCACGAATGAATAACGGTTTGGTTGGTGCGAGTGATTTTGAT
GACGAGCGTAATGGCTGGCCTGTTGAACAAGTCTGGAAAGAAATGCATAAGCTTTTGCCATTCTCACCGG
ATTCAGTCGTCACTCATGGTGATTTCTCACTTGATAACCTTATTTTTGACGAGGGGAAATTAATAGGTTG
TATTGATGTTGGACGAGTCGGAATCGCAGACCGATACCAGGATCTTGCCATCCTATGGAACTGCCTCGGT
GAGTTTTCTCCTTCATTACAGAAACGGCTTTTTCAAAAATATGGTATTGATAATCCTGATATGAATAAAT
TGCAGTTTCACTTGATGCTCGATGAGTTTTTCTGAGGGCCCAAATGTAATCACCTGGCTCACCTTCGGGT
GGGCCTTTCTGCGTTGCTGGCGTTTTTCCATAGGCTCCGCCCCCCTGACGAGCATCACAAAAATCGATGC
TCAAGTCAGAGGTGGCGAAACCCGACAGGACTATAAAGATACCAGGCGTTTCCCCCTGGAAGCTCCCTCG
TGCGCTCTCCTGTTCCGACCCTGCCGCTTACCGGATACCTGTCCGCCTTTCTCCCTTCGGGAAGCGTGGC
GCTTTCTCATAGCTCACGCTGTAGGTATCTCAGTTCGGTGTAGGTCGTTCGCTCCAAGCTGGGCTGTGTG
CACGAACCCCCCGTTCAGCCCGACCGCTGCGCCTTATCCGGTAACTATCGTCTTGAGTCCAACCCGGTAA
GACACGACTTATCGCCACTGGCAGCAGCCACTGGTAACAGGATTAGCAGAGCGAGGTATGTAGGCGGTGC
TACAGAGTTCTTGAAGTGGTGGCCTAACTACGGCTACACTAGAAGAACAGTATTTGGTATCTGCGCTCTG
CTGAAGCCAGTTACCTCGGAAAAAGAGTTGGTAGCTCTTGATCCGGCAAACAAACCACCGCTGGTAGCGG
TGGTTTTTTTGTTTGCAAGCAGCAGATTACGCGCAGAAAAAAAGGATCTCAAGAAGATCCTTTGATTTTC
TACCGAAGAAAGGCCCACCCGTGAAGGTGAGCCAGTGAGTTGATTGCAGTCCAGTTACGCTGGAGTCTGA
GGCTCGTCCTGAATGATATCAAGCTTGAATTCGTTGTGCGTAATTGTGCTGATCTCTTATATAGCTGCTC
TCATTATCTCTCTACCCTGAAGTGACTCTCTCACCTGTAAAAATAATATCTCACAGGCTTAATAGTTTCT
TAATACAAAGCCTGTAAAACGTCAGGATAACTTCTGTGTAGGAGGATAATCTATGGGCTCTCAGGTACAG
CTGGTTGAATCTGGGGGTGGCCTGGTTCAACCCGGAGGATCGCTTCGTTTGTCATGCGCAGCCTCCGGCA
TCACCCTGGATTATTATGCAATCGGTTGGTTTCGCCAAGCTCCAGGAAAAGAACGTGAGGGTGTTAGTCG
CATCCGTTCATCAGATGGATCGACAAACTATGCAGACTCTGTGAAAGGGCGTTTTACGATGAGCCGCGAT
AACGCGAAGAACACGGTCTACTTGCAGATGAACTCTTTAAAGCCTGAGGACACGGCAGTATACTATTGTG
CTTATGGCCCGTTAACGAAATACGGCTCAAGTTGGTATTGGCCTTATGAATATGACTACTGGGGACAGGG
AACACAGGTCACTGTTTCAAGCACGTCCCATCATCATCATCACCACTAATGAGGATCCCCGGCTTATCGG
TCAGTTTCACCTGATTTACGTAAAAACCCGCTTCGGCGGGTTTTTGCTTTTGGAGGGGCAGAAAGATGAA
TGACTGTCCACGACGCTATACCCAAAAGAAA
Features (pLannotate 1.2.2; 7 found; start..end, strand, type, name):
     65..96      +  terminator     tonB terminator: bidirectional E. coli tonB-P14 transcription terminator
     97..199     +  promoter       cat promoter: promoter of the E. coli cat gene encoding chloramphenicol acetyltransferase
    200..1013    +  CDS            KanR (fragment): aminoglycoside phosphotransferase; aph(3')-Ia; confers resistance to kanamycin in bacteria or G418 (Geneticin®) in eukaryotes
   1036..1063    +  terminator     T7Te terminator: phage T7 early transcription terminator
   1075..1662    -  rep_origin     ori: high-copy-number ColE1/pMB1/pBR322/pUC origin of replication
   1684..1713    -  terminator     T3Te terminator: phage T3 early transcription terminator
   1952..2332    +  CDS            HVM18_MOUSE: Experimental evidence at protein level: Swiss-Prot protein existence level 1. From Mus musculus (Mouse).
