[The description below was written by a language model from this plasmid's Addgene catalogue record and pLannotate feature annotations shown in this document.]
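Description:
pSMART-HCKan-yibDp-VHH-Re5D06 is a compact (about 2.5 kb) bacterial expression plasmid built on the Lucigen pSMART high-copy kanamycin backbone. It replicates in E. coli from a ColE1/pUC-type origin and is selected through an aph(3')-Ia aminoglycoside phosphotransferase gene, which the annotation places downstream of a cat promoter. As is typical of the pSMART design, the functional units are insulated from one another by transcription terminators. A tonB terminator sits ahead of the resistance cassette, a T7 early terminator follows it, and a T3 early terminator lies beyond the origin. This arrangement limits read-through into or out of the cloned insert.

The payload is the coding sequence for Re5D06, a llama (Lama glama) single-domain VHH antibody carrying a C-terminal 6xHis tag for affinity purification, assembled into the vector by Gibson cloning. The automated feature table labels the roughly 380 nt open reading frame as a mouse immunoglobulin heavy-chain variable region. This label reflects homology between VHH domains and conventional heavy-chain variable domains, not a murine origin, and the ORF corresponds to the nanobody described in the catalogue entry. Neither the promoter nor the His tag was annotated, but the record states that expression is driven by yibDp, and the unannotated stretch upstream of the ORF is presumably where it lies. According to the stated purpose, this promoter turns on after phosphate depletion, so the nanobody is produced once phosphate is depleted, without an added chemical inducer. The plasmid belongs to work on two-stage dynamic control, aimed at scalable, high-throughput expression and purification of nanobodies in E. coli.
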