Addgene plasmid #202480: pSMART-HCKan-yibDp-VHH-Re5D06
Purpose: Expresses the nanobody Re5D06 after phosphate depletion
Depositing lab: Michael Lynch. Depositing organization: Duke University. Publication: Scalable, robust, high-throughput expression & purification of nanobodies enabled by 2-stage dynamic control. Hennigan JN, Menacho-Melgar R, Sarkar P, Golovsky M, Lynch MD. Metab Eng. 2024 Sep;85:116-130. doi: 10.1016/j.ymben.2024.07.012. Epub 2024 Jul 24. PubMed 39059674.
Backbone
  Vector backbone: pSMART
  Backbone manufacturer: Lucigen
  Vector type: Bacterial Expression
Growth in bacteria
  Bacterial resistance: Kanamycin, 50 μg/mL
  Growth temperature: 37°C
  Growth strain: DH5alpha
  Copy number: High Copy
Gene/Insert
  Gene/Insert name: nanobody Re5D06
  Species: Lama glama
  Promoter: yibDp
  Tag / fusion protein: 6X-His (C terminal on insert)
  Cloning method: Gibson Cloning
  Sequencing primers: 5′ CAGTCCAGTTACGCTGGAGTC; 3′ GGTCAGGTATGATTTAAATGGTCAGT
Terms and licenses: Academic/Nonprofit Terms; Industry Terms: Not Available to Industry
How to cite: pSMART-HCKan-yibDp-VHH-Re5D06 was a gift from Michael Lynch (Addgene plasmid # 202480 ; http://n2t.net/addgene:202480 ; RRID:Addgene_202480)
