>Addgene plasmid #202480 | pSMART-HCKan-yibDp-VHH-Re5D06 | depositor partial sequence | sequence record 392860 | VHH Re5D06
ATGGGCTCTCAGGTACAGCTGGTTGAATCTGGGGGTGGCCTGGTTCAACCCGGAGGATCGCTTCGTTTGT
CATGCGCAGCCTCCGGCATCACCCTGGATTATTATGCAATCGGTTGGTTTCGCCAAGCTCCAGGAAAAGA
ACGTGAGGGTGTTAGTCGCATCCGTTCATCAGATGGATCGACAAACTATGCAGACTCTGTGAAAGGGCGT
TTTACGATGAGCCGCGATAACGCGAAGAACACGGTCTACTTGCAGATGAACTCTTTAAAGCCTGAGGACA
CGGCAGTATACTATTGTGCTTATGGCCCGTTAACGAAATACGGCTCAAGTTGGTATTGGCCTTATGAATA
TGACTACTGGGGACAGGGAACACAGGTCACTGTTTCAAGCACGTCCCATCATCATCATCACCACTAA
